Addgene plasmid #149595: pBbdCas9S(-10TC)_Psyn-sgRNAmreB
Purpose: all-in-one CRISPRi vector for targeting B. burgdorferi mreB
Depositing lab: Christine Jacobs-Wagner. Depositing organization: Stanford University. Publication: A CRISPR interference platform for selective downregulation of gene expression in Borrelia burgdorferi. Takacs CN, Scott M, Chang Y, Kloos ZA, Irnov I, Rosa PA, Liu J, Jacobs-Wagner C. Appl Environ Microbiol. 2020 Nov 30. pii: AEM.02519-20. doi: 10.1128/AEM.02519-20. PubMed 33257311.
Backbone
  Vector backbone: pBbdCas9S(-10TC)
  Backbone manufacturer: CJW lab
  Vector type: Bacterial Expression
Growth in bacteria
  Bacterial resistance: Spectinomycin, 50 μg/mL
  Growth temperature: 30°C
  Growth strain: NEB 5-alpha F' Iq
  Copy number: High Copy
Gene/Insert
  Gene/Insert name: dCas9, lacI, sgRNAmreB
  gRNA/shRNA sequence: ATATCTATTGCAACAACAGA
  Species: Synthetic
  Promoter: PflaB, PpQE30(-10TC), Psyn
  Cloning method: Restriction Enzyme; 5′ cloning site Unknown (unknown if destroyed)
Terms and licenses: Academic/Nonprofit Terms; Industry Terms: Not Available to Industry
How to cite: pBbdCas9S(-10TC)_Psyn-sgRNAmreB was a gift from Christine Jacobs-Wagner (Addgene plasmid # 149595 ; http://n2t.net/addgene:149595 ; RRID:Addgene_149595)
