[The description below was written by a language model from this plasmid's Addgene catalogue record and pLannotate feature annotations shown in this document.]
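Description:
pBbdCas9S(-10TC)_Psyn-sgRNAmreB is an all-in-one CRISPR interference plasmid of about 10.8 kb, built on the pBbdCas9S(-10TC) backbone to knock down expression of the mreB gene in the spirochete Borrelia burgdorferi. It is catalogued as a bacterial expression vector. In E. coli it replicates from a high-copy ColE1/pUC-type origin and is selected with spectinomycin through an aadA (SmR) aminoglycoside adenylyltransferase gene. The annotated features end around position 7,500, so roughly 3 kb is unannotated. Any Borrelia replication functions are therefore not identified in the table.

The payload has three expression units. Catalytically dead S. pyogenes Cas9, an RNA-guided DNA-binding protein that lacks nuclease activity, sits downstream of a T5-type promoter with lac operator sequences. This corresponds to the listed PpQE30(-10TC) promoter, whose name suggests a variant altered in the -10 element. The E. coli lac repressor gene lacI is encoded on the opposite strand, next to a short stretch of Borrelia fliD-matching sequence. That stretch may belong to the listed PflaB promoter region, although the record does not explicitly assign each promoter to a gene. LacI would hold dCas9 expression off until an inducer such as IPTG is added. The mreB-targeting sgRNA, made up of a 20-nt spacer fused to the S. pyogenes guide scaffold, is transcribed from a synthetic J23119-derived constitutive promoter (Psyn). Short hits to Borrelia hslU upstream of the resistance gene and to BleoR after it are probably promoter or cloning remnants rather than functional genes.

On induction, the dCas9–sgRNA complex binds mreB and blocks its transcription, allowing controlled depletion of this gene in B. burgdorferi.
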