Features (pLannotate 1.2.2; 11 found; start..end, strand, type, name):
     51..85      +  promoter       J23119(SpeI) promoter: bacterial promoter (Registry of Standard Biological Parts BBa J23119) modified to end with an SpeI site
    107..182     +  misc_RNA       gRNA scaffold: guide RNA scaffold for the Streptococcus pyogenes CRISPR/Cas9 system
    293..1372    -  CDS            lacI: LACI_ECOLI - Experimental evidence at protein level: Swiss-Prot protein existence level 1. Repressor of the lactose operon. Binds allolactose as an inducer. From Escherichia coli (strain K12).
   1502..1606    -  CDS            fliD (fragment): FLID_BORBU - Protein inferred from homology: Swiss-Prot protein existence level 3. Required for the morphogenesis and for the elongation of the flagellar filament by facilitating polymerization of the flagellin monomers at the tip of growing filament. Forms a capping structure, which prevents flagellin subunits (transported through the central channel of the flagellum) from leaking out without polymerization at the distal end (By similarity). From Borrelia burgdorferi (strain ATCC 35210 / B31 / CIP 102532 / DSM 4680).
   1625..1667    +  promoter       T5 promoter: bacteriophage T5 promoter for E. coli RNA polymerase, with embedded lac operator
   1675..1695    +  protein_bind   lac operator (fragment): The lac repressor binds to the lac operator to inhibit transcription in E. coli. This inhibition can be relieved by adding lactose or isopropyl-β-D-thiogalactopyranoside (IPTG). lac repressor encoded by lacI
   1730..5834    +  CDS            dCas9 (fragment): catalytically dead mutant of the Cas9 endonuclease from the Streptococcus pyogenes Type II CRISPR/Cas system RNA-guided DNA-binding protein that lacks endonuclease activity due to the D10A mutation in the RuvC catalytic domain and the H840A mutation in the HNH catalytic domain
   5844..5969    +  CDS            hslU (fragment): HSLU_BORBU - Protein inferred from homology: Swiss-Prot protein existence level 3. ATPase subunit of a proteasome-like degradation complex; this subunit has chaperone activity. The binding of ATP and its subsequent hydrolysis by HslU are essential for unfolding of protein substrates subsequently hydrolyzed by HslV. HslU recognizes the N-terminal part of its protein substrates and unfolds these before they are guided to HslV for hydrolysis. From Borrelia burgdorferi (strain ATCC 35210 / B31 / CIP 102532 / DSM 4680).
   6006..6797    +  CDS            SmR: aminoglycoside adenylyltransferase (Murphy, 1985); aadA; confers resistance to spectinomycin and streptomycin
   6799..6845    +  CDS            BleoR (fragment): antibiotic-binding protein; Sh ble from Streptoalloteichus hindustanus; confers resistance to bleomycin, phleomycin, and Zeocin™
   6920..7508    +  rep_origin     ori: high-copy-number ColE1/pMB1/pBR322/pUC origin of replication
>Addgene plasmid #149595 | pBbdCas9S(-10TC)_Psyn-sgRNAmreB | addgene full sequence | sequence record 318178 | Addgene NGS Result
TTACCCGGAATAAGCAGTCAAGTCTAGTGCGGCCGGAATTCTAAAGATCTTTGACAGCTAGCTCAGTCCT
AGGTATAATACTAGTGATATCTATTGCAACAACAGAGTTTTAGAGCTAGAAATAGCAAGTTAAAATAAGG
CTAGTCCGTTATCAACTTGAAAAAGTGGCACCGAGTCGGTGCTTTTTTTGGCGCGCCAAATAATGCCCGT
GTCCCTGTTGAATAGGGACACGGTTTTTTAACAATTTTTTTATTCCTAGGCCTTAGTGGCCGGTACCCGG
GGATCCTTATTACTGGCCGCTTTCTAGCCTGGATACTTGTCTGGCTAGTTGCATTAGAGAGTCAGCTAGA
GCCCTAGGGCTAGCTGTTTGTGTATTCGGAGCCAGTGTAGTTTTTCTTTTTACTAACGATACGGGTAATA
ATTGATTGCCTTTTACAGCCTGACCTTGAGACAATTGCAAAAGTCTGTCCACAGAGGTTTGACCTAATAA
TCTAAAATCTTGTTTGATAGTAGTAAGTGGAGGTATGTAGCAACTAGAATCTTCTGTATCATCATAACCC
ACAACTGAAATATCAGCCCCAACTCTAAGTCCACTTTCAGTAATAGCTCGCATAGCTCCTAAAGCCATTT
GATCATTAGCAACTAACATAGCAGTAGGGACAATGCCTTCATTTAACATTTGCATTGTTTGCTGAAATCC
TGACATAGCAGACCAATCTCCTTCTCTTTCTGCTATTGGTTGTATTTGATTTCTTGTTAAATACTTGTGC
CATCCTGCTAATCTCAATCTGGCACTTACTGAACTTAAGGGACCTGCAAGTAGTGCAATTTGTTGATGGC
CTAATGCAACAAGGTGTTCAACTCCTAACCTTGTTCCATCTTCGTGAGAAAAAATTATAGAGTTTATTGG
GGTTTGGTCCGACACATCCAAAAACAATGCTGGAACATTAGTACATGCTGCTTCAACTGCAATCGCATCT
TGGTCATCAAGAGGATAATTAATTATAAGTCCACTAACACGTTGAGCTAATAAATTATGTACTGCTGCCT
TACAAGCCTCTACACCTGATCTCTCAACCATTGATACAACAACGCTTGCACCAAGTTGATCAGCTCTCGA
TTTAATTGCGGCTACAATTTGACTAGGCGCATGTAATGCAAGTGATGATGTGGCAACTCCAATTAAAAGT
GATTGTTTCCCCGCAAGTTGCTGAGCAACGCGATTTGGTATATAATTCAACTCTGCCATAGCTGCTTCAA
CCTTCTCTCTTGTTTTTGCAGATACATGACTTGCTTGGTTCACAACTCTCGAAACCGTTTGGTAGCTAAC
CCCGGCATATTCAGCAACATCATACAAAGTAACAGGTTTCATGGATCATTCCTCCATGATAAAATTTAAA
TTTCTGACTTTGGCAAATCCTTTTGCCTGTTAAAAAGAATAGCACAAAAATTAAAAAAAAAGAAACGCAA
ATAGCAATAGCATTAAAAATAATTATTATTATTTATTTCTTTGATTAAAATCAAAAGCCTTTAATGTATT
TTCTTGATCTTTCATGCGCTTAACGGTAAAATCCAAGGTATTAAGTTCACCTTCCACTTTTCTCTCTCTA
TCTTCTCTAGAAAATCATAAAAAATTTATTTGCTTTGTGAGCGGATAACAATTATAACAGATTCAATTGT
GAGCGGATAACAATTTCACACAGAATTCATTAAAGAGGAGAAATTACATATGGATAAGAAATACTCAATA
GGCTTAGCTATCGGCACAAATAGCGTCGGATGGGCGGTGATCACTGATGAATATAAGGTTCCGTCTAAAA
AGTTCAAGGTTCTGGGAAATACAGACCGCCACAGTATCAAAAAAAATCTTATAGGGGCTCTTTTATTTGA
CAGTGGAGAGACAGCGGAAGCGACTCGTCTCAAACGGACAGCTCGTAGAAGGTATACACGTCGGAAGAAT
CGTATTTGTTATCTACAGGAGATTTTTTCAAATGAGATGGCGAAAGTAGATGATAGTTTCTTTCATCGAC
TTGAAGAGTCTTTTTTGGTGGAAGAAGACAAGAAGCATGAACGTCATCCTATTTTTGGAAATATAGTAGA
TGAAGTTGCTTATCATGAGAAATATCCAACTATCTATCATCTGCGAAAAAAATTGGTAGATTCTACTGAT
AAAGCGGATTTGCGCTTAATCTATTTGGCCTTAGCGCATATGATTAAGTTTCGTGGTCATTTTTTGATTG
AGGGAGATTTAAATCCTGATAATAGTGATGTGGACAAACTATTTATCCAGTTGGTACAAACCTACAATCA
ATTATTTGAAGAAAACCCTATTAACGCAAGTGGAGTAGATGCTAAAGCGATTCTTTCTGCACGATTGAGT
AAATCAAGACGATTAGAAAATCTCATTGCTCAGCTCCCCGGTGAGAAGAAAAATGGCTTATTTGGGAATC
TCATTGCTTTGTCATTGGGTTTGACCCCTAATTTTAAATCAAATTTTGATTTGGCAGAAGATGCTAAATT
ACAGCTTTCAAAAGATACTTACGATGATGATTTAGATAATTTATTGGCGCAAATTGGAGATCAATATGCT
GATTTGTTTTTGGCAGCTAAGAATTTATCAGATGCTATTTTACTTTCAGATATCCTAAGAGTAAATACTG
AAATAACTAAGGCTCCCCTATCAGCTTCAATGATTAAACGCTACGATGAACATCATCAAGACTTGACTCT
TTTAAAAGCTTTAGTTCGACAACAACTTCCAGAAAAGTATAAAGAAATCTTTTTTGATCAATCAAAAAAC
GGATATGCAGGTTATATTGATGGGGGAGCTAGCCAAGAAGAATTTTATAAATTTATCAAACCAATTTTAG
AAAAAATGGATGGTACTGAGGAATTATTGGTGAAACTAAATCGTGAAGATTTGCTGCGCAAGCAACGGAC
CTTTGACAACGGCTCTATTCCCCATCAAATTCACTTGGGTGAGCTGCATGCTATTTTGAGAAGACAAGAA
GACTTTTATCCATTTTTAAAAGACAATCGTGAGAAGATTGAAAAAATCTTGACTTTTCGAATTCCTTATT
ATGTTGGTCCATTGGCGCGTGGCAATAGTCGTTTTGCATGGATGACTCGGAAGTCTGAAGAAACAATTAC
CCCATGGAATTTTGAAGAAGTTGTCGATAAAGGTGCTTCAGCTCAATCATTTATTGAACGCATGACAAAC
TTTGATAAAAATCTTCCAAATAAAAAAGTACTACCAAAACATAGTTTGCTTTATGAGTATTTTACGGTTT
ATAACGAATTGACAAAGGTCAAATATGTTACTGAAGGAATGCGAAAACCAGCATTTCTTTCAGGTGAACA
GAAGAAAGCCATTGTTGATTTACTCTTCAAAACAAATCGAAAAGTAACCGTTAAGCAATTAAAAGAAGAT
TATTTCAAAAAAATAGAATGTTTTGATAGTGTTGAAATTTCAGGAGTTGAAGATAGATTTAATGCTTCAT
TAGGTACCTACCATGATTTGCTAAAAATTATTAAAGATAAAGATTTTTTGGATAATGAAGAAAATGAAGA
TATCTTAGAGGATATTGTTTTAACATTGACCTTATTTGAAGATAGGGAGATGATTGAGGAAAGACTTAAA
ACATATGCTCACCTCTTTGATGATAAGGTGATGAAACAGCTTAAACGTCGCCGTTATACTGGTTGGGGAC
GTTTGTCTCGAAAATTGATTAATGGTATTAGGGATAAGCAATCTGGCAAAACAATATTAGATTTTTTGAA
ATCAGATGGTTTTGCCAATCGCAATTTTATGCAGCTGATCCATGATGATAGTTTGACATTTAAAGAAGAC
ATTCAAAAAGCACAAGTGTCTGGACAAGGCGATAGTTTACATGAACATATTGCAAATTTAGCTGGTAGCC
CTGCTATTAAAAAAGGTATTTTACAGACTGTAAAAGTTGTTGATGAATTGGTCAAAGTAATGGGGCGGCA
TAAGCCAGAAAATATCGTTATTGAAATGGCACGTGAAAATCAGACAACTCAAAAGGGCCAGAAAAATTCG
CGAGAGCGTATGAAACGAATCGAAGAAGGTATCAAAGAATTAGGAAGTCAGATTCTTAAAGAGCATCCTG
TTGAAAATACTCAATTGCAAAATGAAAAGCTCTATCTCTATTATCTCCAAAATGGAAGAGACATGTATGT
GGACCAAGAATTAGATATTAATCGTTTAAGTGATTATGATGTCGATGCCATTGTTCCACAAAGTTTCCTT
AAAGACGATTCAATAGACAATAAGGTCTTAACGCGTTCTGATAAAAATCGTGGTAAATCGGATAACGTTC
CAAGTGAAGAAGTAGTCAAAAAGATGAAAAACTATTGGAGACAACTTCTAAACGCCAAGTTAATCACTCA
ACGTAAGTTTGATAATTTAACGAAAGCTGAACGTGGAGGTTTGAGTGAACTTGATAAAGCTGGTTTTATC
AAACGCCAATTGGTTGAAACTCGCCAAATCACTAAGCATGTGGCACAAATTTTGGATAGTCGCATGAATA
CTAAATACGATGAAAATGATAAACTTATTCGAGAGGTTAAAGTGATTACCTTAAAATCTAAATTAGTTTC
TGACTTCCGAAAAGATTTCCAATTCTATAAAGTACGTGAGATTAACAATTACCATCATGCCCATGATGCG
TATCTAAATGCCGTCGTTGGAACTGCTTTGATTAAGAAATATCCAAAACTTGAATCGGAGTTTGTCTATG
GTGATTATAAAGTTTATGATGTTCGTAAAATGATTGCTAAGTCTGAGCAAGAAATAGGCAAAGCAACCGC
AAAATATTTCTTTTACTCTAATATCATGAACTTCTTCAAAACAGAAATTACACTTGCAAATGGAGAGATT
CGCAAACGCCCTCTAATCGAAACTAATGGGGAAACTGGAGAAATTGTCTGGGATAAAGGGCGAGATTTTG
CCACAGTGCGCAAAGTATTGTCCATGCCCCAAGTCAATATTGTCAAGAAAACAGAAGTCCAGACAGGCGG
ATTCTCCAAGGAGTCAATTTTACCAAAAAGAAATTCGGACAAGCTTATTGCTCGTAAAAAAGACTGGGAT
CCAAAAAAATATGGTGGTTTTGATAGTCCAACGGTAGCTTATTCAGTCCTAGTGGTTGCTAAGGTGGAAA
AAGGGAAATCGAAGAAGTTAAAATCCGTTAAAGAGTTACTAGGGATCACAATTCTGGAAAGAAGTTCCTT
TGAAAAAAATCCGATTGACTTTTTAGAAGCTAAAGGATATAAGGAAGTTAAAAAAGACTTAATCATTAAA
CTACCTAAATATAGTCTTTTTGAGTTAGAAAACGGTCGTAAACGGATGCTGGCTAGTGCCGGAGAATTAC
AAAAAGGAAATGAGCTGGCTCTGCCAAGCAAATATGTGAATTTTTTATATTTAGCTAGTCATTATGAAAA
GTTGAAGGGTAGTCCAGAAGATAACGAACAAAAACAATTGTTTGTGGAGCAGCATAAGCATTATTTAGAT
GAGATTATTGAGCAAATCAGTGAATTTTCTAAGCGTGTTATTTTAGCAGATGCCAATTTAGATAAAGTTC
TTAGTGCATATAACAAACATAGAGACAAACCAATACGTGAACAAGCAGAAAATATTATTCATTTATTTAC
GTTGACGAATCTTGGAGCTCCCGCTGCTTTTAAATATTTTGATACAACAATTGATCGTAAACGATATACG
TCTACAAAAGAAGTTTTAGATGCCACTCTTATCCATCAATCCATCACTGGTCTTTATGAAACACGCATTG
ATTTGAGTCAGCTAGGAGGTGACTAATAAAAGCTTGATCAGATCTCAGCTTTTTTTTGAAGTGCCTGGCA
GTAAGTTGAAAAAATTTGAAATAAACTTGGACTATGTTAATAAAAAAATACAAATTAACGAACAAAAAGA
TTTGAATTATTATATAATTTAGTTAAAAGCAATTTTAAATGAGGGAGGTTTCCATATGAGGGAAGCGGTG
ATCGCCGAAGTATCGACTCAACTATCAGAGGTAGTTGGCGTCATCGAGCGCCATCTCGAACCGACGTTGC
TGGCCGTACATTTGTACGGCTCCGCAGTGGATGGCGGCCTGAAGCCACACAGTGATATTGATTTGCTGGT
TACGGTGACCGTAAGGCTTGATGAAACAACGCGGCGAGCTTTGATCAACGACCTTTTGGAAACTTCGGCT
TCCCCTGGAGAGAGCGAGATTCTCCGCGCTGTAGAAGTCACCATTGTTGTGCACGACGACATCATTCCGT
GGCGTTATCCAGCTAAGCGCGAACTGCAATTTGGAGAATGGCAGCGCAATGACATTCTTGCAGGTATCTT
CGAGCCAGCCACGATCGACATTGATCTGGCTATCTTGCTGACAAAAGCAAGAGAACATAGCGTTGCCTTG
GTAGGTCCAGCGGCGGAGGAACTCTTTGATCCGGTTCCTGAACAGGATCTATTTGAGGCGCTAAATGAAA
CCTTAACGCTATGGAACTCGCCGCCCGACTGGGCTGGCGATGAGCGAAATGTAGTGCTTACGTTGTCCCG
CATTTGGTACAGCGCAGTAACCGGCAAAATCGCGCCGAAGGATGTCGCTGCCGACTGGGCAATGGAGCGC
CTGCCGGCCCAGTATCAGCCCGTCATACTTGAAGCTAGACAGGCTTATCTTGGACAAGAAGAAGATCGCT
TGGCCTCGCGCGCAGATCAGTTGGAAGAATTTGTCCACTACGTGAAAGGCGAGATCACCAAGGTAGTCGG
CAAATAATGACGTCGCCGGAGCGGTCGAGTTCTGGACCGACCGGCTCGGGTTCTCATGACCAAAATCCCT
TAACGTGAGTTTTCGTTCCACTGAGCGTCAGACCCCGTAGAAAAGATCAAAGGATCTTCTTGAGATCCTT
TTTTTCTGCGCGTAATCTGCTGCTTGCAAACAAAAAAACCACCGCTACCAGCGGTGGTTTGTTTGCCGGA
TCAAGAGCTACCAACTCTTTTTCCGAAGGTAACTGGCTTCAGCAGAGCGCAGATACCAAATACTGTTCTT
CTAGTGTAGCCGTAGTTAGGCCACCACTTCAAGAACTCTGTAGCACCGCCTACATACCTCGCTCTGCTAA
TCCTGTTACCAGTGGCTGCTGCCAGTGGCGATAAGTCGTGTCTTACCGGGTTGGACTCAAGACGATAGTT
ACCGGATAAGGCGCAGCGGTCGGGCTGAACGGGGGGTTCGTGCACACAGCCCAGCTTGGAGCGAACGACC
TACACCGAACTGAGATACCTACAGCGTGAGCTATGAGAAAGCGCCACGCTTCCCGAAGGGAGAAAGGCGG
ACAGGTATCCGGTAAGCGGCAGGGTCGGAACAGGAGAGCGCACGAGGGAGCTTCCAGGGGGAAACGCCTG
GTATCTTTATAGTCCTGTCGGGTTTCGCCACCTCTGACTTGAGCGTCGATTTTTGTGATGCTCGTCAGGG
GGGCGGAGCCTATGGAAAAACGCCAGCAACGCGGCCTTTTTACGGTTCCTGGCCTTTTGCTGGCCTTTTG
CTCACATGTTCTTTCCTGCACTAGATCCCCGGCAAGTTCATCCTTAGGGTTTTCATATCTCTTAAAAAGT
CAATTTCTGCTTGATTAATTTCTTGTGGATTATTGTTTTTGCGGTTTTTCATTTTTTATCTCCTTGAGTA
TTGAATTTTTTCTTATATATAAATATATAGCAAAAACTATTTTTGCCAACTTTTTTACAAAAAATTTTTT
ATTAAAACACTTAGGGCTTTGCTAAATTCTCTTTTAAAAGAACTTAGTAAAGCCCTATGGATTTAAGAAC
TGATTATACTTACGTAGTAAAAATACTACAGATATTAATAGTATAGACCATATCAAAATCATAATCAATT
TATATTTATCTAAAATTGTAGTCCATACAAAATACAAAAAAATTAGGTTTTTCTAAATTCTATTTTAAAA
GAACTTAGTAACACCTAATCTCTAAATTACTTACAAAATTCTAAAATTAGATTTTTAGTTCTTCATATTT
CTTTAAAAGTTTTTTAAGAAAATCTTTTTGATTTTCAAAAATTTCATGCATCATAAAACTAGTAAATTTG
GATTTTTTTTTGTAAAAATCATAACTTTCTTGGGTTTTAAGTTGAAATCTTAATGGTTTTATTGGATTTT
GCCTAGATTTTTTTAACGCCGGACTTTCTTTATCTTTTATAAAATTATAAGAATTTTTAATACCATTTTC
TATTAAATAATCTTCTTTTATAAGCCCCTCTTGCAGTGCAGTTGCTAATCTTAAATACTTATACGCTTGA
GTTTTTGCTACATCAAAGTCTTTTATAAAATCAAGAAAAGTTTTATAACCATCAAATTTATAATATTGAT
TATCTTTTATTTCTTTTAAAATTTTAATATTTTCCACCCTGTGGAATATTTCTTTTTTGAAATTGTCATT
TAACTTTTCCTTTAGTGTCTTGTAATAAGAAATTTTACTTTCATTAATCATTAAATTTTGTTCAACATAA
GTATCTATCTTTTTTGTTAAAACTTTAACAACACGTTTTTTTTCCATAAAAATTTTCCTTTATTTTTGCA
ACATTTTCCTTAATTGATATAATTGTTACTATTTTAGATTTTTTAATATCCACTTAAGAATTAATCCCTC
ACTAGAATATTTTTTATTATAGAATTCATATACATGTTTTTCTAAATCTATAAATTTATCAACAATTGCT
TTATTATAGGGTGTATCTATCTTTTCTTTTCTTAATAATCGTCTCATATTCTTTAAATAACAACAAACAC
TGCCGGTTTTAAACCTAAATTCTATGTAATATATTTTTGAAAAAGTATATACATTTTCAACCCCGTTTAT
TTCATACTTTACAAAAACATTATTTATTGGTTTTCTATAACCATAGTAAATGCCTAAAAATTTGTCCCCG
TCTTTCATAGGATATAGATAAAGTTTTTGAATCTCTGATTTATCTAATAATTTTTCAAAAAAAATTATAC
ACCGCTTTTGTTTGTTACTAACTACTCTATGCAATGCCTTTAATATTTTTGTGTGATATATATTTTTATC
ACCTTTTTTTTCTTTCAGCAGGAAGATACTTTCTTTTGGAAATTTAATTTTTTGTTCATTTATTCTTGCA
GCCTTAAGTCCGATTTTCATATTTAATCCTTATATAGCCTTTCTATTTAATTCTTTTAAACTCAATAAAC
TTTTTTGGTTTTTCATTAGTTCTAATAATTCGCAATAATATGTGCAAAACACTTTATTGTATTCTATTTT
CTTTTGGTTATTCAAATATTCTTTTATAATTGGCTTTAGAAGTTCAATATTTACTTCTTTTTTTAGTTGT
TCAATAAGGATATTGAAAATGTTTGTTTTTAAATCTTGATAATTTTGTTGAGAATTTTCTTTTTTTCTTT
CAATTGACTTCTCTAATTTACGCTTTATATTGTTTAAATCGCTATATTTATGACTTTCAATAATAAAATG
AGGCTTAAATTTGTAATTTTCGTATATTTTTTGGAAACTTGTTTCTAATTGTTTAGAATTATATTCATTT
TTTTCAAATTCTTTTTGAGTGTTGCATAGAATTTCCTTTAATTTTTCTTGTTTTTCTTTCATACAAGATT
TAGTAAAATGTATATTTTTATTTTTTAGTAATTTAATTTCTATTATTTTTATGATTTTAAGTATTTTGAT
TATATTATCTTTATCAATATTTAAATTGAATAAAATTGTAAGAAAAATTGAAAGAATTTTTTTACATAAA
AAGTTACATTTATTGAAGTAATTTCTTACTTGATACTTTTCTATTTCATTAATCTTTCTTTCTTCTTTTA
TATTATTTTTATTATTTAAACACTCCTTTAAATCTACACTCCCATTTTTAGTAAATCTATCTTTAAGGCC
CCTTGAAACTCTATTTTGAAATCTTAAATCTTTTTTTTCTTGAAAGTATTTATAGATTTTTTGGTAACAT
TCTTTTTTTGAAAAATTAAGTTGATAGTATATTTCGGTCCCCAAATTTACCCCTAAGTGTTTGTGATAAT
TAGTTGTGACTTTAAATTCTTTTTCTAATTTGTAAAGGTAATTTTGCAGTGTTTTTAGTTTAACGGGTGT
TTGACTATTTCTTTTAAGGTTTTCATTAAAGTAATAGAGTATGTTTTTTTGTGTGTATTTCTTATATGTT
TTATTTATGTACGCTAGTGTTGAGATAAGGACTACTAATTTATACTGTAATTTATTGTAGCAAGTTGTGG
TTTTACTGGTTTTGTTTATATTAGATAAGTTTTCCATTTATAGCTCCTTGAATACCGGATTTTTTATCTA
TAAAGTATATATATCACAATTTTGATTTAAAAGTAAATTCTTTTTTTAAAAATACAAAAATTTTTTATAA
ATTATATAGACCATGATATTGTATTAATACTAATTGATTTTAATTTAAGGTTGAACTAAAATAAACATAG
TTTTGTAGAAAATAATTTTTCATTATTTTGCTACTTGATATTGGATCGTAAAAATATTAGGGCTTTACAA
AGTTCTTTTAAAAGAGAATTTAGTAAAGCCCTAAGTCTTTTAATAAAAAATTTTTTGTAAAAAAGTTGGC
AAAAATAGTTTTTGCTATATATTTATATATAAGAAAAAATTCAATACTCAAGGAGATAAAAAATGGAAAA
CTTAAACAATAATCCACAAAAAATTAATCAAATAAATAAGCAAACTAATTTTATTGGTTTTGAAAATTTT
ATAGAACTTGATAATCAAGTTAATCAAACTAAAGAAAAAAGTAAATTAAGTAAGATAGGTAAGAAA
